>Addgene plasmid #132097 | pDONR221_SLC35F4 | addgene full sequence | sequence record 265082 | Addgene NGS Result
CTTTCCTGCGTTATCCCCTGATTCTGTGGATAACCGTATTACCGCCTTTGAGTGAGCTGATACCGCTCGC
CGCAGCCGAACGACCGAGCGCAGCGAGTCAGTGAGCGAGGAAGCGGAAGAGCGCCCAATACGCAAACCGC
CTCTCCCCGCGCGTTGGCCGATTCATTAATGCAGCTGGCACGACAGGTTTCCCGACTGGAAAGCGGGCAG
TGAGCGCAACGCAATTAATACGCGTACCGCTAGCCAGGAAGAGTTTGTAGAAACGCAAAAAGGCCATCCG
TCAGGATGGCCTTCTGCTTAGTTTGATGCCTGGCAGTTTATGGCGGGCGTCCTGCCCGCCACCCTCCGGG
CCGTTGCTTCACAACGTTCAAATCCGCTCCCGGCGGATTTGTCCTACTCAGGAGAGCGTTCACCGACAAA
CAACAGATAAAACGAAAGGCCCAGTCTTCCGACTGAGCCTTTCGTTTTATTTGATGCCTGGCAGTTCCCT
ACTCTCGCGTTAACGCTAGCATGGATGTTTTCCCAGTCACGACGTTGTAAAACGACGGCCAGTCTTAAGC
TCGGGCCCCAAATAATGATTTTATTTTGACTGATAGTGACCTGTTCGTTGCAACACATTGATGAGCAATG
CTTTTTTATAATGCCAACTTTGTACAAAAAAGCAGGCTCCACCATGGACGAGCTGCTGCTGGATCTGTTC
CACAAGCTGACCAGCGGCAGGCAGCTGGCAGCAGGAAACGGACTGTGCGGCATCTCCCACAAGGAGCAGG
AAGTGTGGAAGCCTGGCCACAATATCCTGGTGAAGATGAGGAAGGAGGACAAGTCCCTGGTGTGGCTGAT
CCACTCTACCCTGGCCCGCTACACCCAGGTGACAAACTTTCTGGGCACCTCCAGGAGCTCCGTGACAAGG
TGCAAGCCAGGAGCCAATTGTCCTTCTAGCCACAGCGGCATCTCCCGCCAGCTGTCTCCACTGAGCGTGA
CAGAGGATTCCTCTGCCCCCATCCTGGAGCTGCAGAACCAGGGCAGCTCCGGCGTGTGCGGACACAGGGT
GGAGAGGCAGAATAGAAGCGCCGACGATGGCACCCAGACACACTCCGAGAACTCTAGCCAGGAGAATAGG
ATCAAGGCCCGCTGCCTGTCCTGTACCTCTATGGTGCTGAAGGGCATCTGGGGCCTGCTGATCATCCTGA
GCGTGTCCTCTAGCTGGGTGGGCACCACACAGATCGTGAAGATCACATACAAGAACTTCTATTGCCCCTT
CTTTATGACCTGGTTTTCCACAAACTGGAATATCATGTTCTTTCCCGTGTACTATTCTGGACACCTGGCA
ACCGCACAGGAGAAGCAGTCTCCAATGAAGAAGTTCCGGGAGTGTAGCAGAATCTTTGGCGAGGACGGCC
TGACCCTGAAGCTGTTCCTGAAGCGGACAGCCCCATTTTCCATCCTGTGGACCCTGACAAACTACCTGTA
TCTGCTGGCCCTGAAGAAGCTGACCGCCACAGACGTGTCTGCCCTGTTCTGCTGTAATAAGGCCTTCGTG
TTTCTGCTGAGCTGGATCGTGCTGAAGGATCGGTTTATGGGCGTGAGAATCGTGGCCGCCATCATGGCCA
TCACCGGCATCGTGATGATGGCCTACGCCGACAATTTCCACGCCGATAGCATCATCGGAGTGGCCTTTGC
CGTGGGAAGCGCCTCCACCTCTGCCCTGTATAAGGTGCTGTTCAAGATGTTTCTGGGATCCGCCAACTTC
GGAGAGGCAGCACACTTCGTGAGCACCCTGGGCTTCTTTAATCTGATCTTCATCAGCTTTACCCCAGTGA
TCCTGTACTTCACAAAGGTGGAGCACTGGTCCTCTTTTGCCGCCCTGCCATGGGGATGCCTGTGCGGAAT
GGCCGGCCTGTGGCTGGCCTTCAACATCCTGGTGAATGTGGGCGTGGTGCTGACCTATCCTATCCTGATC
AGCATCGGCACAGTGCTGTCCGTGCCAGGAAACGCAGCAGTGGATCTGCTGAAGCAGGAAGTGATCTTCA
ACGTGGTGCGGCTGGCCGCCACCATCATCATCTGCATCGGCTTTCTGCTGATGCTGCTGCCTGAGGAGTG
GGACGAGATCACACTGAGATTCATCAACTCTCTGAAGGAGAAGAAGAGCGAGGAGCACGTGGACGATGTG
ACCGATCCATCCATCCACCTGAGGGGAAGAGGAAGGGCAAATGGAACAGTGAGCATCCCTCTGGCCGACC
CAGCTTTCTTGTACAAAGTTGGCATTATAAGAAAGCATTGCTTATCAATTTGTTGCAACGAACAGGTCAC
TATCAGTCAAAATAAAATCATTATTTGCCATCCAGCTGATATCCCCTATAGTGAGTCGTATTACATGGTC
ATAGCTGTTTCCTGGCAGCTCTGGCCCGTGTCTCAAAATCTCTGATGTTACATTGCACAAGATAAAAATA
TATCATCATGAACAATAAAACTGTCTGCTTACATAAACAGTAATACAAGGGGTGTTATGAGCCATATTCA
ACGGGAAACGTCGAGGCCGCGATTAAATTCCAACATGGATGCTGATTTATATGGGTATAAATGGGCTCGC
GATAATGTCGGGCAATCAGGTGCGACAATCTATCGCTTGTATGGGAAGCCCGATGCGCCAGAGTTGTTTC
TGAAACATGGCAAAGGTAGCGTTGCCAATGATGTTACAGATGAGATGGTCAGACTAAACTGGCTGACGGA
ATTTATGCCTCTTCCGACCATCAAGCATTTTATCCGTACTCCTGATGATGCATGGTTACTCACCACTGCG
ATCCCCGGAAAAACAGCATTCCAGGTATTAGAAGAATATCCTGATTCAGGTGAAAATATTGTTGATGCGC
TGGCAGTGTTCCTGCGCCGGTTGCATTCGATTCCTGTTTGTAATTGTCCTTTTAACAGCGATCGCGTATT
TCGTCTCGCTCAGGCGCAATCACGAATGAATAACGGTTTGGTTGATGCGAGTGATTTTGATGACGAGCGT
AATGGCTGGCCTGTTGAACAAGTCTGGAAAGAAATGCATAAACTTTTGCCATTCTCACCGGATTCAGTCG
TCACTCATGGTGATTTCTCACTTGATAACCTTATTTTTGACGAGGGGAAATTAATAGGTTGTATTGATGT
TGGACGAGTCGGAATCGCAGACCGATACCAGGATCTTGCCATCCTATGGAACTGCCTCGGTGAGTTTTCT
CCTTCATTACAGAAACGGCTTTTTCAAAAATATGGTATTGATAATCCTGATATGAATAAATTGCAGTTTC
ATTTGATGCTCGATGAGTTTTTCTAATCAGAATTGGTTAATTGGTTGTAACACTGGCAGAGCATTACGCT
GACTTGACGGGACGGCGCAAGCTCATGACCAAAATCCCTTAACGTGAGTTACGCGTCGTTCCACTGAGCG
TCAGACCCCGTAGAAAAGATCAAAGGATCTTCTTGAGATCCTTTTTTTCTGCGCGTAATCTGCTGCTTGC
AAACAAAAAAACCACCGCTACCAGCGGTGGTTTGTTTGCCGGATCAAGAGCTACCAACTCTTTTTCCGAA
GGTAACTGGCTTCAGCAGAGCGCAGATACCAAATACTGTTCTTCTAGTGTAGCCGTAGTTAGGCCACCAC
TTCAAGAACTCTGTAGCACCGCCTACATACCTCGCTCTGCTAATCCTGTTACCAGTGGCTGCTGCCAGTG
GCGATAAGTCGTGTCTTACCGGGTTGGACTCAAGACGATAGTTACCGGATAAGGCGCAGCGGTCGGGCTG
AACGGGGGGTTCGTGCACACAGCCCAGCTTGGAGCGAACGACCTACACCGAACTGAGATACCTACAGCGT
GAGCTATGAGAAAGCGCCACGCTTCCCGAAGGGAGAAAGGCGGACAGGTATCCGGTAAGCGGCAGGGTCG
GAACAGGAGAGCGCACGAGGGAGCTTCCAGGGGGAAACGCCTGGTATCTTTATAGTCCTGTCGGGTTTCG
CCACCTCTGACTTGAGCGTCGATTTTTGTGATGCTCGTCAGGGGGGCGGAGCCTATGGAAAAACGCCAGC
AACGCGGCCTTTTTACGGTTCCTGGCCTTTTGCTGGCCTTTTGCTCACATGTT
Features (pLannotate 1.2.2; 10 found; start..end, strand, type, name):
    121..213     +  CDS            lacI (fragment): lac repressor; lacI; The lac repressor binds to the lac operator to inhibit transcription in E. coli. This inhibition can be relieved by adding lactose or isopropyl-β-D-thiogalactopyranoside (IPTG).
    268..295     -  terminator     rrnB T2 terminator: transcription terminator T2 from the E. coli rrnB gene
    427..470     +  terminator     rrnB T1 terminator: Escherichia coli rrnB; transcription terminator T1 from the E. coli rrnB gene
    517..553     -  CDS            lacZα (fragment): LacZα fragment of β-galactosidase; lacZ fragment
    569..668     +  protein_bind   attL1: mutant version of attL; recombination site for the Gateway® LR reaction LR Clonase™
    674..2236    +  CDS            SLC35F4: S35F4_HUMAN - Also known as C14orf36. Experimental evidence at transcript level: Swiss-Prot protein existence level 2. Putative solute transporter. From Homo sapiens (Human).
   2238..2337    -  protein_bind   attL2: mutant version of attL; recombination site for the Gateway® LR reaction LR Clonase™
   2355..2373    -  promoter       T7 promoter: promoter for bacteriophage T7 RNA polymerase
   2507..3316    +  CDS            KanR: aminoglycoside phosphotransferase; aph(3')-Ia; confers resistance to kanamycin in bacteria or G418 (Geneticin®) in eukaryotes
   3463..4051    +  rep_origin     ori: high-copy-number ColE1/pMB1/pBR322/pUC origin of replication
