[The description below was written by a language model from this plasmid's Addgene catalogue record and pLannotate feature annotations shown in this document.]
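Description:
pDONR221_SLC35F4 is a Gateway entry clone built on the pDONR221 backbone and carrying a codon-optimized open reading frame for human SLC35F4 (also known as C14orf36 or FLJ37712), a putative solute transporter of the SLC35 family. The plasmid totals about 4.1 kb, with a 1,563 bp insert. It is propagated in E. coli from a high-copy ColE1/pUC-type origin of replication and selected with kanamycin through an aminoglycoside phosphotransferase (KanR) gene.

The SLC35F4 coding sequence sits between attL1 and attL2 recombination sites, which are the product of the original BP reaction and the substrates for an LR Clonase reaction. This arrangement allows the ORF to be moved directionally and in frame into any attR-containing destination vector. Although the catalogue lists the vector type as mammalian expression, the feature table shows no eukaryotic promoter, polyadenylation signal, tag or reporter associated with the insert, so the entry clone itself is not an expression construct; expression depends on the destination vector chosen. rrnB T1 and T2 transcription terminators lie upstream of the attL1 side and help insulate the cassette from read-through transcription in bacteria, while a T7 promoter lies just outside attL2, oriented toward the insert. Short lacI and lacZα fragments are annotated as backbone remnants, and M13 forward and reverse primer sites flank the cassette for sequence verification.

The plasmid belongs to a consortium-generated collection of solute carrier (SLC) clones and is intended as a source for subcloning SLC35F4 into custom expression vectors for studies of transporter function and drug discovery.
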