Addgene plasmid #132097: pDONR221_SLC35F4
Purpose: Gateway entry clone with codon-optimized ORF sequence for subcloning into custom expression vectors
Depositing lab: RESOLUTE Consortium & Giulio Superti-Furga. Depositing organization: CeMM Research Center for Molecular Medicine. Publication: The RESOLUTE consortium: unlocking SLC transporters for drug discovery. Superti-Furga G, Lackner D, Wiedmer T, Ingles-Prieto A, Barbosa B, Girardi E, Goldmann U, Gurtl B, Klavins K, Klimek C, Lindinger S, Lineiro-Retes E, Muller AC, Onstein S, Redinger G, Reil D, Sedlyarov V, Wolf G, Crawford M, Everley R, ... Steppan CM. Nat Rev Drug Discov. 2020 Jul;19(7):429-430. doi: 10.1038/d41573-020-00056-6. PubMed 32265506.
Backbone
  Vector backbone: pDONR221
  Backbone manufacturer: Thermo Fisher Scientific
  Backbone size w/o insert (bp): 2550
  Vector type: Mammalian Expression
Growth in bacteria
  Bacterial resistance: Kanamycin, 50 μg/mL
  Growth temperature: 37°C
  Growth strain: Stbl3
  Copy number: High Copy
Gene/Insert
  Gene/Insert name: SLC35F4 (alt name: FLJ37712, C14orf36)
  Species: H. sapiens (human)
  Insert size (bp): 1563
  Entrez Gene: SLC35F4 (a.k.a. C14orf36, FLJ37712, c14_5373)
  Cloning method: Gateway Cloning
  Sequencing primers: 5′ M13-fwd; 3′ M13-rev
Terms and licenses: Academic/Nonprofit Terms; Industry Terms
Depositor comments: For more information on the full Resolute plasmid collection, please see www.addgene.org/depositor-collections/re-solute/. Please provide your feedback on this plasmid to the RESOLUTE consortium by filling out their RESOLUTE repository feedback form: https://forms.office.com/Pages/ResponsePage.aspx?id=0e05yklzmkS7rjFGQL4N7z4feCLQvEJAmVcOCM_u885UN1JJRko0Ukg4TVQwNTZLOUxPQVJWT1NHUCQlQCN0PWcu
How to cite: pDONR221_SLC35F4 was a gift from RESOLUTE Consortium & Giulio Superti-Furga (Addgene plasmid # 132097 ; http://n2t.net/addgene:132097 ; RRID:Addgene_132097)
