>Addgene plasmid #132097 | pDONR221_SLC35F4 | depositor partial sequence | sequence record 253594 | Codon-optimized ORF of SLC35F4
ATGGACGAGCTGCTGCTGGATCTGTTCCACAAGCTGACCAGCGGCAGGCAGCTGGCAGCAGGAAACGGAC
TGTGCGGCATCTCCCACAAGGAGCAGGAAGTGTGGAAGCCTGGCCACAATATCCTGGTGAAGATGAGGAA
GGAGGACAAGTCCCTGGTGTGGCTGATCCACTCTACCCTGGCCCGCTACACCCAGGTGACAAACTTTCTG
GGCACCTCCAGGAGCTCCGTGACAAGGTGCAAGCCAGGAGCCAATTGTCCTTCTAGCCACAGCGGCATCT
CCCGCCAGCTGTCTCCACTGAGCGTGACAGAGGATTCCTCTGCCCCCATCCTGGAGCTGCAGAACCAGGG
CAGCTCCGGCGTGTGCGGACACAGGGTGGAGAGGCAGAATAGAAGCGCCGACGATGGCACCCAGACACAC
TCCGAGAACTCTAGCCAGGAGAATAGGATCAAGGCCCGCTGCCTGTCCTGTACCTCTATGGTGCTGAAGG
GCATCTGGGGCCTGCTGATCATCCTGAGCGTGTCCTCTAGCTGGGTGGGCACCACACAGATCGTGAAGAT
CACATACAAGAACTTCTATTGCCCCTTCTTTATGACCTGGTTTTCCACAAACTGGAATATCATGTTCTTT
CCCGTGTACTATTCTGGACACCTGGCAACCGCACAGGAGAAGCAGTCTCCAATGAAGAAGTTCCGGGAGT
GTAGCAGAATCTTTGGCGAGGACGGCCTGACCCTGAAGCTGTTCCTGAAGCGGACAGCCCCATTTTCCAT
CCTGTGGACCCTGACAAACTACCTGTATCTGCTGGCCCTGAAGAAGCTGACCGCCACAGACGTGTCTGCC
CTGTTCTGCTGTAATAAGGCCTTCGTGTTTCTGCTGAGCTGGATCGTGCTGAAGGATCGGTTTATGGGCG
TGAGAATCGTGGCCGCCATCATGGCCATCACCGGCATCGTGATGATGGCCTACGCCGACAATTTCCACGC
CGATAGCATCATCGGAGTGGCCTTTGCCGTGGGAAGCGCCTCCACCTCTGCCCTGTATAAGGTGCTGTTC
AAGATGTTTCTGGGATCCGCCAACTTCGGAGAGGCAGCACACTTCGTGAGCACCCTGGGCTTCTTTAATC
TGATCTTCATCAGCTTTACCCCAGTGATCCTGTACTTCACAAAGGTGGAGCACTGGTCCTCTTTTGCCGC
CCTGCCATGGGGATGCCTGTGCGGAATGGCCGGCCTGTGGCTGGCCTTCAACATCCTGGTGAATGTGGGC
GTGGTGCTGACCTATCCTATCCTGATCAGCATCGGCACAGTGCTGTCCGTGCCAGGAAACGCAGCAGTGG
ATCTGCTGAAGCAGGAAGTGATCTTCAACGTGGTGCGGCTGGCCGCCACCATCATCATCTGCATCGGCTT
TCTGCTGATGCTGCTGCCTGAGGAGTGGGACGAGATCACACTGAGATTCATCAACTCTCTGAAGGAGAAG
AAGAGCGAGGAGCACGTGGACGATGTGACCGATCCATCCATCCACCTGAGGGGAAGAGGAAGGGCAAATG
GAACAGTGAGCATCCCTCTGGCC
